>Addgene plasmid #82228 | pDONR223_PRKCZ_WT | addgene full sequence | sequence record 164939 | Addgene NGS result
GGCAGTTCCCTACTCTCGCGTTAACGCTAGCATGGATGTTTTCCCAGTCACGACGTTGTAAAACGACGGC
CAGTCTTAAGCTCGGGCCCCAAATAATGATTTTATTTTGACTGATAGTGACCTGTTCGTTGCAACAAATT
GATGAGCAATGCTTTTTTATAATGCCAACTTTGTACAAAAAAGTTGGCATGCCCAGCAGGACCGGCCCCA
AGATGGAAGGGAGCGGCGGCCGCGTCCGCCTCAAGGCGCATTACGGGGGGGACATCTTCATCACCAGCGT
GGACGCCGCCACGACCTTCGAGGAGCTCTGTGAGGAAGTGAGAGACATGTGTCGTCTGCACCAGCAGCAC
CCGCTCACCCTCAAGTGGGTGGACAGCGAAGGTGACCCTTGCACGGTGTCCTCCCAGATGGAGCTGGAAG
AGGCTTTCCGCCTGGCCCGTCAGTGCAGGGATGAAGGCCTCATCATTCATGTTTTCCCGAGCACCCCTGA
GCAGCCTGGCCTGCCATGTCCGGGAGAAGACAAATCTATCTACCGCCGGGGAGCCAGAAGATGGAGGAAG
CTGTACCGTGCCAACGGCCACCTCTTCCAAGCCAAGCGCTTTAACAGGAGAGCGTACTGCGGTCAGTGCA
GCGAGAGGATATGGGGCCTCGCGAGGCAAGGCTACAGGTGCATCAACTGCAAACTGCTGGTCCATAAGCG
CTGCCACGGCCTCGTCCCGCTGACCTGCAGGAAGCATATGGATTCTGTCATGCCTTCCCAAGAGCCTCCA
GTAGACGACAAGAACGAGGACGCCGACCTTCCTTCCGAGGAGACAGATGGAATTGCTTACATTTCCTCAT
CCCGGAAGCATGACAGCATTAAAGACGACTCGGAGGACCTTAAGCCAGTTATCGATGGGATGGATGGAAT
CAAAATCTCTCAGGGGCTTGGGCTGCAGGACTTTGACCTAATCAGAGTCATCGGGCGCGGGAGCTACGCC
AAGGTTCTCCTGGTGCGGTTGAAGAAGAATGACCAAATTTACGCCATGAAAGTGGTGAAGAAAGAGCTGG
TGCATGATGACGAGGATATTGACTGGGTACAGACAGAGAAGCACGTGTTTGAGCAGGCATCCAGCAACCC
CTTCCTGGTCGGATTACACTCCTGCTTCCAGACGACAAGTCGGTTGTTCCTGGTCATTGAGTACGTCAAC
GGCGGGGACCTGATGTTCCACATGCAGAGGCAGAGGAAGCTCCCTGAGGAGCACGCCAGGTTCTACGCGG
CCGAGATCTGCATCGCCCTCAACTTCCTGCACGAGAGGGGGATCATCTACAGGGACCTGAAGCTGGACAA
CGTCCTCCTGGATGCGGACGGGCACATCAAGCTCACAGACTACGGCATGTGCAAGGAAGGCCTGGGCCCT
GGTGACACAACGAGCACTTTCTGCGGAACCCCGAATTACATCGCCCCCGAAATCCTGCGGGGAGAGGAGT
ACGGGTTCAGCGTGGACTGGTGGGCGCTGGGAGTCCTCATGTTTGAGATGATGGCCGGGCGCTCCCCGTT
CGACATCATCACCGACAACCCGGACATGAACACAGAGGACTACCTTTTCCAAGTGATCCTGGAGAAGCCC
ATCCGGATCCCCCGGTTCCTGTCCGTCAAAGCCTCCCATGTTTTAAAAGGATTTTTAAATAAGGACCCCA
AAGAGAGGCTCGGCTGCCGGCCACAGACTGGATTTTCTGACATCAAGTCCCACGCGTTCTTCCGCAGCAT
AGACTGGGACTTGCTGGAGAAGAAGCAGGCGCTCCCTCCATTCCAGCCACAGATCACAGACGACTACGGT
CTGGACAACTTTGACACACAGTTCACCAGCGAGCCCGTGCAGCTGACCCCAGACGATGAGGATGCCATAA
AGAGGATCGACCAGTCAGAGTTCGAAGGCTTTGAGTATATCAACCCATTATTGCTGTCCACCGAGGAGTC
GGTGTGCCCAACTTTCTTGTACAAAGTTGGCATTATAAGAAAGCATTGCTTATCAATTTGTTGCAACGAA
CAGGTCACTATCAGTCAAAATAAAATCATTATTTGCCATCCAGCTGATATCCCCTATAGTGAGTCGTATT
ACATGGTCATAGCTGTTTCCTGGCAGCTCTGGCCCGTGTCTCAAAATCTCTGATGTTACATTGCACAAGA
TAAAAATATATCATCATGCCTCCTCTAGACCAGCCAGGACAGAAATGCCTCGACTTCGCTGCTACCCAAG
GTTGCCGGGTGACGCACACCGTGGAAACGGATGAAGGCACGAACCCAGTGGACATAAGCCTGTTCGGTTC
GTAAGCTGTAATGCAAGTAGCGTATGCGCTCACGCAACTGGTCCAGAACCTTGACCGAACGCAGCGGTGG
TAACGGCGCAGTGGCGGTTTTCATGGCTTGTTATGACTGTTTTTTTGGGGTACAGTCTATGCCTCGGGCA
TCCAAGCAGCAAGCGCGTTACGCCGTGGGTCGATGTTTGATGTTATGGAGCAGCAACGATGTTACGCAGC
AGGGCAGTCGCCCTAAAACAAAGTTAAACATTATGAGGGAAGCGGTGATCGCCGAAGTATCGACTCAACT
ATCAGAGGTAGTTGGCGTCATCGAGCGCCATCTCGAACCGACGTTGCTGGCCGTACATTTGTACGGCTCC
GCAGTGGATGGCGGCCTGAAGCCACACAGTGATATTGATTTGCTGGTTACGGTGACCGTAAGGCTTGATG
AAACAACGCGGCGAGCTTTGATCAACGACCTTTTGGAAACTTCGGCTTCCCCTGGAGAGAGCGAGATTCT
CCGCGCTGTAGAAGTCACCATTGTTGTGCACGACGACATCATTCCGTGGCGTTATCCAGCTAAGCGCGAA
CTGCAATTTGGAGAATGGCAGCGCAATGACATTCTTGCAGGTATCTTCGAGCCAGCCACGATCGACATTG
ATCTGGCTATCTTGCTGACAAAAGCAAGAGAACATAGCGTTGCCTTGGTAGGTCCAGCGGCGGAGGAACT
CTTTGATCCGGTTCCTGAACAGGATCTATTTGAGGCGCTAAATGAAACCTTAACGCTATGGAACTCGCCG
CCCGACTGGGCTGGCGATGAGCGAAATGTAGTGCTTACGTTGTCCCGCATTTGGTACAGCGCAGTAACCG
GCAAAATCGCGCCGAAGGATGTCGCTGCCGACTGGGCAATGGAGCGCCTGCCGGCCCAGTATCAGCCCGT
CATACTTGAAGCTAGACAGGCTTATCTTGGACAAGAAGAAGATCGCTTGGCCTCGCGCGCAGATCAGTTG
GAAGAATTTGTCCACTACGTGAAAGGCGAGATCACCAAGGTAGTCGGCAAATAACCCTCGAGCCACCCAT
GACCAAAATCCCTTAACGTGAGTTACGCGTCGTTCCACTGAGCGTCAGACCCCGTAGAAAAGATCAAAGG
ATCTTCTTGAGATCCTTTTTTTCTGCGCGTAATCTGCTGCTTGCAAACAAAAAAACCACCGCTACCAGCG
GTGGTTTGTTTGCCGGATCAAGAGCTACCAACTCTTTTTCCGAAGGTAACTGGCTTCAGCAGAGCGCAGA
TACCAAATACTGTTCTTCTAGTGTAGCCGTAGTTAGGCCACCACTTCAAGAACTCTGTAGCACCGCCTAC
ATACCTCGCTCTGCTAATCCTGTTACCAGTGGCTGCTGCCAGTGGCGATAAGTCGTGTCTTACCGGGTTG
GACTCAAGACGATAGTTACCGGATAAGGCGCAGCGGTCGGGCTGAACGGGGGGTTCGTGCACACAGCCCA
GCTTGGAGCGAACGACCTACACCGAACTGAGATACCTACAGCGTGAGCTATGAGAAAGCGCCACGCTTCC
CGAAGGGAGAAAGGCGGACAGGTATCCGGTAAGCGGCAGGGTCGGAACAGGAGAGCGCACGAGGGAGCTT
CCAGGGGGAAACGCCTGGTATCTTTATAGTCCTGTCGGGTTTCGCCACCTCTGACTTGAGCGTCGATTTT
TGTGATGCTCGTCAGGGGGGCGGAGCCTATGGAAAAACGCCAGCAACGCGGCCTTTTTACGGTTCCTGGC
CTTTTGCTGGCCTTTTGCTCACATGTTCTTTCCTGCGTTATCCCCTGATTCTGTGGATAACCGTATTACC
GCCTTTGAGTGAGCTGATACCGCTCGCCGCAGCCGAACGACCGAGCGCAGCGAGTCAGTGAGCGAGGAAG
CGGAAGAGCGCCCAATACGCAAACCGCCTCTCCCCGCGCGTTGGCCGATTCATTAATGCAGCTGGCACGA
CAGGTTTCCCGACTGGAAAGCGGGCAGTGAGCGCAACGCAATTAATACGCGTACCGCTAGCCAGGAAGAG
TTTGTAGAAACGCAAAAAGGCCATCCGTCAGGATGGCCTTCTGCTTAGTTTGATGCCTGGCAGTTTATGG
CGGGCGTCCTGCCCGCCACCCTCCGGGCCGTTGCTTCACAACGTTCAAATCCGCTCCCGGCGGATTTGTC
CTACTCAGGAGAGCGTTCACCGACAAACAACAGATAAAACGAAAGGCCCAGTCTTCCGACTGAGCCTTTC
GTTTTATTTGATGCCT
Features (pLannotate 1.2.2; 12 found; start..end, strand, type, name):
     38..74      -  CDS            lacZα (fragment): LacZα fragment of β-galactosidase; lacZ fragment
     91..186     +  protein_bind   attL3: mutant version of attL; recombination site for the Gateway® LR reaction LR Clonase™
    189..1964    +  CDS            PRKCZ: KPCZ_HUMAN - Also known as PKC2. Experimental evidence at protein level: Swiss-Prot protein existence level 1. [Isoform 2]: Involved in late synaptic long term potention phase in CA1 hippocampal cells and long term memory maintenance. From Homo sapiens (Human).
   1967..2065    -  protein_bind   attL2: mutant version of attL; recombination site for the Gateway® LR reaction LR Clonase™
   2083..2101    -  promoter       T7 promoter: promoter for bacteriophage T7 RNA polymerase
   2291..2314    +  promoter       Pc promoter (fragment): intI1 (promoter lies within the coding sequence); class 1 integron promoter
   2490..2546    +  CDS            GmR (fragment): gentamycin acetyltransferase; aacC1; confers resistance to gentamycin
   2553..3344    +  CDS            SmR: aminoglycoside adenylyltransferase (Murphy, 1985); aadA; confers resistance to spectinomycin and streptomycin
   3437..4025    +  rep_origin     ori: high-copy-number ColE1/pMB1/pBR322/pUC origin of replication
   4208..4300    +  CDS            lacI (fragment): lac repressor; lacI; The lac repressor binds to the lac operator to inhibit transcription in E. coli. This inhibition can be relieved by adding lactose or isopropyl-β-D-thiogalactopyranoside (IPTG).
   4355..4382    -  terminator     rrnB T2 terminator: transcription terminator T2 from the E. coli rrnB gene
   4514..4557    +  terminator     rrnB T1 terminator: Escherichia coli rrnB; transcription terminator T1 from the E. coli rrnB gene
