[The description below was written by a language model from this plasmid's Addgene catalogue record and pLannotate feature annotations shown in this document.]
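Description:
pDONR223_PRKCZ_WT is a Gateway entry clone built on the Invitrogen pDONR223 backbone and carrying the wild-type human PRKCZ open reading frame, which encodes protein kinase C zeta (also known as PKC-zeta or PKC2). The sequenced plasmid is about 4.6 kb. It is maintained in E. coli at high copy through a ColE1/pUC-type origin and selected with spectinomycin via the aadA aminoglycoside adenylyltransferase gene (SmR). That gene sits downstream of a fragment of a class 1 integron Pc promoter and a short gentamicin-resistance remnant. Other annotated items are backbone leftovers with no role in the payload: small lacZα and lacI fragments and the rrnB T1 and T2 terminators, which help insulate the cloning region from read-through transcription.

The PRKCZ coding sequence is flanked by two attL-type recombination sites. The automated annotation labels them attL3 and attL2, so the upstream label may not match the attL1 usually expected in a standard entry clone. These sites allow the ORF to be moved by an LR Clonase reaction into any compatible destination vector. The record lists no promoter for the insert, so the plasmid is a shuttle for the ORF rather than an expression construct. The only promoter near the cassette is a T7 promoter lying outside one att site on the opposite strand. The clone is in the "open" configuration, with no stop codon directly after the insert, so C-terminal tags or fusion partners supplied by the destination vector can be read in frame. It belongs to the Target Accelerator Plasmid Collection, where it serves as the wild-type reference for functional studies of cancer-associated gene variants.
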