Addgene plasmid #82228: pDONR223_PRKCZ_WT
Purpose: Gateway Donor vector containing PRKCZ , part of the Target Accelerator Plasmid Collection.
Depositing lab: Jesse Boehm & William Hahn & David Root. Depositing organization: Broad Institute. Publication: Systematic Functional Interrogation of Rare Cancer Variants Identifies Oncogenic Alleles. Kim E, Ilic N, Shrestha Y, Zou L, Kamburov A, Zhu C, Yang X, Lubonja R, Tran N, Nguyen C, Lawrence MS, Piccioni F, Bagul M, Doench JG, Chouinard CR, Wu X, Hogstrom L, Natoli T, Tamayo P, Horn H, Corsello SM, Lage K, Root DE, Subramanian A, Golub TR, Getz G, Boehm JS, Hahn WC. Cancer Discov. 2016 Jul;6(7):714-26. doi: 10.1158/2159-8290.CD-16-0160. Epub 2016 May 4. PubMed 27147599.
Backbone
  Vector backbone: pDONR223
  Backbone manufacturer: Invitrogen
  Backbone size w/o insert (bp): 2790
  Vector type: Gateway Entry vector
Growth in bacteria
  Bacterial resistance: Spectinomycin, 50 μg/mL
  Growth temperature: 37°C
  Growth strain: DH5alpha
  Copy number: High Copy
Gene/Insert
  Gene/Insert name: PRKCZ
  Species: H. sapiens (human)
  Mutation: WT
  GenBank ID: NM_002744.4
  Entrez Gene: PRKCZ (a.k.a. PKC-ZETA, PKC2)
  Promoter: None
  Cloning method: Gateway Cloning
  Sequencing primers: 5′ M13pUC-fwd; 3′ M13-Rev
Terms and licenses: Academic/Nonprofit Terms; Industry Terms: Not Available to Industry
Depositor comments: Open state: NO stop codon immediately follows insert. Supporting reference: Systematic morphological profiling of human gene and allele function via Cell Painting. Rohban MH, et al. Elife. 2017, Mar 18;6. pii: e24060. PubMed PMID 28315521
How to cite: pDONR223_PRKCZ_WT was a gift from Jesse Boehm & William Hahn & David Root (Addgene plasmid # 82228 ; http://n2t.net/addgene:82228 ; RRID:Addgene_82228)
