>Addgene plasmid #82228 | pDONR223_PRKCZ_WT | depositor partial sequence | sequence record 155599 | Insert sequence
ATGCCCAGCAGGACCGGCCCCAAGATGGAAGGGAGCGGCGGCCGCGTCCGCCTCAAGGCGCATTACGGGG
GGGACATCTTCATCACCAGCGTGGACGCCGCCACGACCTTCGAGGAGCTCTGTGAGGAAGTGAGAGACAT
GTGTCGTCTGCACCAGCAGCACCCGCTCACCCTCAAGTGGGTGGACAGCGAAGGTGACCCTTGCACGGTG
TCCTCCCAGATGGAGCTGGAAGAGGCTTTCCGCCTGGCCCGTCAGTGCAGGGATGAAGGCCTCATCATTC
ATGTTTTCCCGAGCACCCCTGAGCAGCCTGGCCTGCCATGTCCGGGAGAAGACAAATCTATCTACCGCCG
GGGAGCCAGAAGATGGAGGAAGCTGTACCGTGCCAACGGCCACCTCTTCCAAGCCAAGCGCTTTAACAGG
AGAGCGTACTGCGGTCAGTGCAGCGAGAGGATATGGGGCCTCGCGAGGCAAGGCTACAGGTGCATCAACT
GCAAACTGCTGGTCCATAAGCGCTGCCACGGCCTCGTCCCGCTGACCTGCAGGAAGCATATGGATTCTGT
CATGCCTTCCCAAGAGCCTCCAGTAGACGACAAGAACGAGGACGCCGACCTTCCTTCCGAGGAGACAGAT
GGAATTGCTTACATTTCCTCATCCCGGAAGCATGACAGCATTAAAGACGACTCGGAGGACCTTAAGCCAG
TTATCGATGGGATGGATGGAATCAAAATCTCTCAGGGGCTTGGGCTGCAGGACTTTGACCTAATCAGAGT
CATCGGGCGCGGGAGCTACGCCAAGGTTCTCCTGGTGCGGTTGAAGAAGAATGACCAAATTTACGCCATG
AAAGTGGTGAAGAAAGAGCTGGTGCATGATGACGAGGATATTGACTGGGTACAGACAGAGAAGCACGTGT
TTGAGCAGGCATCCAGCAACCCCTTCCTGGTCGGATTACACTCCTGCTTCCAGACGACAAGTCGGTTGTT
CCTGGTCATTGAGTACGTCAACGGCGGGGACCTGATGTTCCACATGCAGAGGCAGAGGAAGCTCCCTGAG
GAGCACGCCAGGTTCTACGCGGCCGAGATCTGCATCGCCCTCAACTTCCTGCACGAGAGGGGGATCATCT
ACAGGGACCTGAAGCTGGACAACGTCCTCCTGGATGCGGACGGGCACATCAAGCTCACAGACTACGGCAT
GTGCAAGGAAGGCCTGGGCCCTGGTGACACAACGAGCACTTTCTGCGGAACCCCGAATTACATCGCCCCC
GAAATCCTGCGGGGAGAGGAGTACGGGTTCAGCGTGGACTGGTGGGCGCTGGGAGTCCTCATGTTTGAGA
TGATGGCCGGGCGCTCCCCGTTCGACATCATCACCGACAACCCGGACATGAACACAGAGGACTACCTTTT
CCAAGTGATCCTGGAGAAGCCCATCCGGATCCCCCGGTTCCTGTCCGTCAAAGCCTCCCATGTTTTAAAA
GGATTTTTAAATAAGGACCCCAAAGAGAGGCTCGGCTGCCGGCCACAGACTGGATTTTCTGACATCAAGT
CCCACGCGTTCTTCCGCAGCATAGACTGGGACTTGCTGGAGAAGAAGCAGGCGCTCCCTCCATTCCAGCC
ACAGATCACAGACGACTACGGTCTGGACAACTTTGACACACAGTTCACCAGCGAGCCCGTGCAGCTGACC
CCAGACGATGAGGATGCCATAAAGAGGATCGACCAGTCAGAGTTCGAAGGCTTTGAGTATATCAACCCAT
TATTGCTGTCCACCGAGGAGTCGGTG
